>Addgene plasmid #118192 | lentiSAMv2 CAMK1D TSS-guide1 | addgene full sequence | sequence record 240391 | Addgene NGS Result
GTTTTAGAGCTAGGCCAACATGAGGATCACCCATGTCTGCAGGGCCTAGCAAGTTAAAATAAGGCTAGTC
CGTTATCAACTTGGCCAACATGAGGATCACCCATGTCTGCAGGGCCAAGTGGCACCGAGTCGGTGCTTTT
TTTGGATCCTAGGTCTTGAAAGGAGTGGGAATTGGCTCCGGTGCCCGTCAGTGGGCAGAGCGCACATCGC
CCACAGTCCCCGAGAAGTTGGGGGGAGGGGTCGGCAATTGATCCGGTGCCTAGAGAAGGTGGCGCGGGGT
AAACTGGGAAAGTGATGTCGTGTACTGGCTCCGCCTTTTTCCCGAGGGTGGGGGAGAACCGTATATAAGT
GCAGTAGTCGCCGTGAACGTTCTTTTTCGCAACGGGTTTGCCGCCAGAACACAGGCGTACGGCCACCATG
AAAAGGCCGGCGGCCACGAAAAAGGCCGGCCAGGCAAAAAAGAAAAAGGACAAGAAGTACAGCATCGGCC
TGGCCATCGGCACCAACTCTGTGGGCTGGGCCGTGATCACCGACGAGTACAAGGTGCCCAGCAAGAAATT
CAAGGTGCTGGGCAACACCGACCGGCACAGCATCAAGAAGAACCTGATCGGAGCCCTGCTGTTCGACAGC
GGCGAAACAGCCGAGGCCACCCGGCTGAAGAGAACCGCCAGAAGAAGATACACCAGACGGAAGAACCGGA
TCTGCTATCTGCAAGAGATCTTCAGCAACGAGATGGCCAAGGTGGACGACAGCTTCTTCCACAGACTGGA
AGAGTCCTTCCTGGTGGAAGAGGATAAGAAGCACGAGCGGCACCCCATCTTCGGCAACATCGTGGACGAG
GTGGCCTACCACGAGAAGTACCCCACCATCTACCACCTGAGAAAGAAACTGGTGGACAGCACCGACAAGG
CCGACCTGCGGCTGATCTATCTGGCCCTGGCCCACATGATCAAGTTCCGGGGCCACTTCCTGATCGAGGG
CGACCTGAACCCCGACAACAGCGACGTGGACAAGCTGTTCATCCAGCTGGTGCAGACCTACAACCAGCTG
TTCGAGGAAAACCCCATCAACGCCAGCGGCGTGGACGCCAAGGCCATCCTGTCTGCCAGACTGAGCAAGA
GCAGACGGCTGGAAAATCTGATCGCCCAGCTGCCCGGCGAGAAGAAGAATGGCCTGTTCGGCAACCTGAT
TGCCCTGAGCCTGGGCCTGACCCCCAACTTCAAGAGCAACTTCGACCTGGCCGAGGATGCCAAACTGCAG
CTGAGCAAGGACACCTACGACGACGACCTGGACAACCTGCTGGCCCAGATCGGCGACCAGTACGCCGACC
TGTTTCTGGCCGCCAAGAACCTGTCCGACGCCATCCTGCTGAGCGACATCCTGAGAGTGAACACCGAGAT
CACCAAGGCCCCCCTGAGCGCCTCTATGATCAAGAGATACGACGAGCACCACCAGGACCTGACCCTGCTG
AAAGCTCTCGTGCGGCAGCAGCTGCCTGAGAAGTACAAAGAGATTTTCTTCGACCAGAGCAAGAACGGCT
ACGCCGGCTACATTGACGGCGGAGCCAGCCAGGAAGAGTTCTACAAGTTCATCAAGCCCATCCTGGAAAA
GATGGACGGCACCGAGGAACTGCTCGTGAAGCTGAACAGAGAGGACCTGCTGCGGAAGCAGCGGACCTTC
GACAACGGCAGCATCCCCCACCAGATCCACCTGGGAGAGCTGCACGCCATTCTGCGGCGGCAGGAAGATT
TTTACCCATTCCTGAAGGACAACCGGGAAAAGATCGAGAAGATCCTGACCTTCCGCATCCCCTACTACGT
GGGCCCTCTGGCCAGGGGAAACAGCAGATTCGCCTGGATGACCAGAAAGAGCGAGGAAACCATCACCCCC
TGGAACTTCGAGGAAGTGGTGGACAAGGGCGCTTCCGCCCAGAGCTTCATCGAGCGGATGACCAACTTCG
ATAAGAACCTGCCCAACGAGAAGGTGCTGCCCAAGCACAGCCTGCTGTACGAGTACTTCACCGTGTATAA
CGAGCTGACCAAAGTGAAATACGTGACCGAGGGAATGAGAAAGCCCGCCTTCCTGAGCGGCGAGCAGAAA
AAGGCCATCGTGGACCTGCTGTTCAAGACCAACCGGAAAGTGACCGTGAAGCAGCTGAAAGAGGACTACT
TCAAGAAAATCGAGTGCTTCGACTCCGTGGAAATCTCCGGCGTGGAAGATCGGTTCAACGCCTCCCTGGG
CACATACCACGATCTGCTGAAAATTATCAAGGACAAGGACTTCCTGGACAATGAGGAAAACGAGGACATT
CTGGAAGATATCGTGCTGACCCTGACACTGTTTGAGGACAGAGAGATGATCGAGGAACGGCTGAAAACCT
ATGCCCACCTGTTCGACGACAAAGTGATGAAGCAGCTGAAGCGGCGGAGATACACCGGCTGGGGCAGGCT
GAGCCGGAAGCTGATCAACGGCATCCGGGACAAGCAGTCCGGCAAGACAATCCTGGATTTCCTGAAGTCC
GACGGCTTCGCCAACAGAAACTTCATGCAGCTGATCCACGACGACAGCCTGACCTTTAAAGAGGACATCC
AGAAAGCCCAGGTGTCCGGCCAGGGCGATAGCCTGCACGAGCACATTGCCAATCTGGCCGGCAGCCCCGC
CATTAAGAAGGGCATCCTGCAGACAGTGAAGGTGGTGGACGAGCTCGTGAAAGTGATGGGCCGGCACAAG
CCCGAGAACATCGTGATCGAAATGGCCAGAGAGAACCAGACCACCCAGAAGGGACAGAAGAACAGCCGCG
AGAGAATGAAGCGGATCGAAGAGGGCATCAAAGAGCTGGGCAGCCAGATCCTGAAAGAACACCCCGTGGA
AAACACCCAGCTGCAGAACGAGAAGCTGTACCTGTACTACCTGCAGAATGGGCGGGATATGTACGTGGAC
CAGGAACTGGACATCAACCGGCTGTCCGACTACGATGTGGACCACATCGTGCCTCAGAGCTTTCTGAAGG
ACGACTCCATCGACAACAAGGTGCTGACCAGAAGCGACAAGGCCCGGGGCAAGAGCGACAACGTGCCCTC
CGAAGAGGTCGTGAAGAAGATGAAGAACTACTGGCGGCAGCTGCTGAACGCCAAGCTGATTACCCAGAGA
AAGTTCGACAATCTGACCAAGGCCGAGAGAGGCGGCCTGAGCGAACTGGATAAGGCCGGCTTCATCAAGA
GACAGCTGGTGGAAACCCGGCAGATCACAAAGCACGTGGCACAGATCCTGGACTCCCGGATGAACACTAA
GTACGACGAGAATGACAAGCTGATCCGGGAAGTGAAAGTGATCACCCTGAAGTCCAAGCTGGTGTCCGAT
TTCCGGAAGGATTTCCAGTTTTACAAAGTGCGCGAGATCAACAACTACCACCACGCCCACGACGCCTACC
TGAACGCCGTCGTGGGAACCGCCCTGATCAAAAAGTACCCTAAGCTGGAAAGCGAGTTCGTGTACGGCGA
CTACAAGGTGTACGACGTGCGGAAGATGATCGCCAAGAGCGAGCAGGAAATCGGCAAGGCTACCGCCAAG
TACTTCTTCTACAGCAACATCATGAACTTTTTCAAGACCGAGATTACCCTGGCCAACGGCGAGATCCGGA
AGCGGCCTCTGATCGAGACAAACGGCGAAACCGGGGAGATCGTGTGGGATAAGGGCCGGGATTTTGCCAC
CGTGCGGAAAGTGCTGAGCATGCCCCAAGTGAATATCGTGAAAAAGACCGAGGTGCAGACAGGCGGCTTC
AGCAAAGAGTCTATCCTGCCCAAGAGGAACAGCGATAAGCTGATCGCCAGAAAGAAGGACTGGGACCCTA
AGAAGTACGGCGGCTTCGACAGCCCCACCGTGGCCTATTCTGTGCTGGTGGTGGCCAAAGTGGAAAAGGG
CAAGTCCAAGAAACTGAAGAGTGTGAAAGAGCTGCTGGGGATCACCATCATGGAAAGAAGCAGCTTCGAG
AAGAATCCCATCGACTTTCTGGAAGCCAAGGGCTACAAAGAAGTGAAAAAGGACCTGATCATCAAGCTGC
CTAAGTACTCCCTGTTCGAGCTGGAAAACGGCCGGAAGAGAATGCTGGCCTCTGCCGGCGAACTGCAGAA
GGGAAACGAACTGGCCCTGCCCTCCAAATATGTGAACTTCCTGTACCTGGCCAGCCACTATGAGAAGCTG
AAGGGCTCCCCCGAGGATAATGAGCAGAAACAGCTGTTTGTGGAACAGCACAAGCACTACCTGGACGAGA
TCATCGAGCAGATCAGCGAGTTCTCCAAGAGAGTGATCCTGGCCGACGCTAATCTGGACAAAGTGCTGTC
CGCCTACAACAAGCACCGGGATAAGCCCATCAGAGAGCAGGCCGAGAATATCATCCACCTGTTTACCCTG
ACCAATCTGGGAGCCCCTGCCGCCTTCAAGTACTTTGACACCACCATCGACCGGAAGAGGTACACCAGCA
CCAAAGAGGTGCTGGACGCCACCCTGATCCACCAGAGCATCACCGGCCTGTACGAGACACGGATCGACCT
GTCTCAGCTGGGAGGCGACAGCGCTGGAGGAGGTGGAAGCGGAGGAGGAGGAAGCGGAGGAGGAGGTAGC
GGACCTAAGAAAAAGAGGAAGGTGGCGGCCGCTGGATCCGGACGGGCTGACGCATTGGACGATTTTGATC
TGGATATGCTGGGAAGTGACGCCCTCGATGATTTTGACCTTGACATGCTTGGTTCGGATGCCCTTGATGA
CTTTGACCTCGACATGCTCGGCAGTGACGCCCTTGATGATTTCGACCTGGACATGCTGATTAACTGTACA
GGCAGTGGAGAGGGCAGAGGAAGTCTGCTAACATGCGGTGACGTCGAGGAGAATCCTGGCCCAATGGCCA
AGCCTTTGTCTCAAGAAGAATCCACCCTCATTGAAAGAGCAACGGCTACAATCAACAGCATCCCCATCTC
TGAAGACTACAGCGTCGCCAGCGCAGCTCTCTCTAGCGACGGCCGCATCTTCACTGGTGTCAATGTATAT
CATTTTACTGGGGGACCTTGTGCAGAACTCGTGGTGCTGGGCACTGCTGCTGCTGCGGCAGCTGGCAACC
TGACTTGTATCGTCGCGATCGGAAATGAGAACAGGGGCATCTTGAGCCCCTGCGGACGGTGCCGACAGGT
GCTTCTCGATCTGCATCCTGGGATCAAAGCCATAGTGAAGGACAGTGATGGACAGCCGACGGCAGTTGGG
ATTCGTGAATTGCTGCCCTCTGGTTATGTGTGGGAGGGCTAAGAATTCGATATCAAGCTTATCGGTAATC
AACCTCTGGATTACAAAATTTGTGAAAGATTGACTGGTATTCTTAACTATGTTGCTCCTTTTACGCTATG
TGGATACGCTGCTTTAATGCCTTTGTATCATGCTATTGCTTCCCGTATGGCTTTCATTTTCTCCTCCTTG
TATAAATCCTGGTTGCTGTCTCTTTATGAGGAGTTGTGGCCCGTTGTCAGGCAACGTGGCGTGGTGTGCA
CTGTGTTTGCTGACGCAACCCCCACTGGTTGGGGCATTGCCACCACCTGTCAGCTCCTTTCCGGGACTTT
CGCTTTCCCCCTCCCTATTGCCACGGCGGAACTCATCGCCGCCTGCCTTGCCCGCTGCTGGACAGGGGCT
CGGCTGTTGGGCACTGACAATTCCGTGGTGTTGTCGGGGAAATCATCGTCCTTTCCTTGGCTGCTCGCCT
GTGTTGCCACCTGGATTCTGCGCGGGACGTCCTTCTGCTACGTCCCTTCGGCCCTCAATCCAGCGGACCT
TCCTTCCCGCGGCCTGCTGCCGGCTCTGCGGCCTCTTCCGCGTCTTCGCCTTCGCCCTCAGACGAGTCGG
ATCTCCCTTTGGGCCGCCTCCCCGCATCGATACCGTCGACCTCGAGACCTAGAAAAACATGGAGCAATCA
CAAGTAGCAATACAGCAGCTACCAATGCTGATTGTGCCTGGCTAGAAGCACAAGAGGAGGAGGAGGTGGG
TTTTCCAGTCACACCTCAGGTACCTTTAAGACCAATGACTTACAAGGCAGCTGTAGATCTTAGCCACTTT
TTAAAAGAAAAGGGGGGACTGGAAGGGCTAATTCACTCCCAACGAAGACAAGATATCCTTGATCTGTGGA
TCTACCACACACAAGGCTACTTCCCTGATTGGCAGAACTACACACCAGGGCCAGGGATCAGATATCCACT
GACCTTTGGATGGTGCTACAAGCTAGTACCAGTTGAGCAAGAGAAGGTAGAAGAAGCCAATGAAGGAGAG
AACACCCGCTTGTTACACCCTGTGAGCCTGCATGGGATGGATGACCCGGAGAGAGAAGTATTAGAGTGGA
GGTTTGACAGCCGCCTAGCATTTCATCACATGGCCCGAGAGCTGCATCCGGACTGTACTGGGTCTCTCTG
GTTAGACCAGATCTGAGCCTGGGAGCTCTCTGGCTAACTAGGGAACCCACTGCTTAAGCCTCAATAAAGC
TTGCCTTGAGTGCTTCAAGTAGTGTGTGCCCGTCTGTTGTGTGACTCTGGTAACTAGAGATCCCTCAGAC
CCTTTTAGTCAGTGTGGAAAATCTCTAGCAGGGCCCGTTTAAACCCGCTGATCAGCCTCGACTGTGCCTT
CTAGTTGCCAGCCATCTGTTGTTTGCCCCTCCCCCGTGCCTTCCTTGACCCTGGAAGGTGCCACTCCCAC
TGTCCTTTCCTAATAAAATGAGGAAATTGCATCGCATTGTCTGAGTAGGTGTCATTCTATTCTGGGGGGT
GGGGTGGGGCAGGACAGCAAGGGGGAGGATTGGGAAGACAATAGCAGGCATGCTGGGGATGCGGTGGGCT
CTATGGCTTCTGAGGCGGAAAGAACCAGCTGGGGCTCTAGGGGGTATCCCC
[124 nt withheld, positions 6912-7035]
C
[91 nt withheld, positions 7037-7127]
A
[49 nt withheld, positions 7129-7177]
CCTTTGACGTTGGAGTCCACGTTCTTT
[37 nt withheld, positions 7205-7241]
ACCCTATCTCGGTCTATTCTTTTGATTTATAAGGGATTTTGCCGATTTCGGCCTATTGGTTAAAAAATGA
GCTGATTTAACAAAAATTTAACGCGAATTAATTCTGTGGAATGTGTGTCAGTTAGGGTGTGGAAAGTCCC
CAGGCTCCCCAGCAGGCAGAAGTATGCAAAGCATGCATCTCAATTAGTCAGCAACCAGGTGTGGAAAGTC
CCCAGGCTCCCCAGCAGGCAGAAGTATGCAAAGCATGCATCTCAATTAGTCAGCAACCATAGTCCCGCCC
CTAACTCCGCCCATCCCGCCCCTAACTCCGCCCAGTTCCGCCCATTCTCCGCCCCATGGCTGACTAATTT
TTTTTATTTATGCAGAGGCCGAGGCCGCCTCTGCCTCTGAGCTATTCCAGAAGTAGTGAGGAGGCTTTTT
TGGAGGCCTAGGCTTTTGCAAAAAGCTCCCGGGAGCTTGTATATCCATTTTCGGATCTGATCAGCACGTG
TTGACAATTAATCATCGGCATAGTATATCGGCATAGTATAATACGACAAGGTGAGGAACTAAACCATGGC
CAAGTTGACCAGTGCCGTTCCGGTGCTCACCGCGCGCGACGTCGCCGGAGCGGTCGAGTTCTGGACCGAC
CGGCTCGGGTTCTCCCGGGACTTCGTGGAGGACGACTTCGCCGGTGTGGTCCGGGACGACGTGACCCTGT
TCATCAGCGCGGTCCAGGACCAGGTGGTGCCGGACAACACCCTGGCCTGGGTGTGGGTGCGCGGCCTGGA
CGAGCTGTACGCCGAGTGGTCGGAGGTCGTGTCCACGAACTTCCGGGACGCCTCCGGGCCGGCCATGACC
GAGATCGGCGAGCAGCCGTGGGGGCGGGAGTTCGCCCTGCGCGACCCGGCCGGCAACTGCGTGCACTTCG
TGGCCGAGGAGCAGGACTGACACGTGCTACGAGATTTCGATTCCACCGCCGCCTTCTATGAAAGGTTGGG
CTTCGGAATCGTTTTCCGGGACGCCGGCTGGATGATCCTCCAGCGCGGGGATCTCATGCTGGAGTTCTTC
GCCCACCCCAACTTGTTTATTGCAGCTTATAATGGTTACAAATAAAGCAATAGCATCACAAATTTCACAA
ATAAAGCATTTTTTTCACTGCATTCTAGTTGTGGTTTGTCCAAACTCATCAATGTATCTTATCATGTCTG
TATACCGTCGACCTCTAGCTAGAGCTTGGCGTAATCATGGTCATAGCTGTTTCCTGTGTGAAATTGTTAT
CCGCTCACAATTCCACACAACATACGAGCCGGAAGCATAAAGTGTAAAGCCTGGGGTGCCTAATGAGTGA
GCTAACTCACATTAATTGCGTTGCGCTCACTGCCCGCTTTCCAGTCGGGAAACCTGTCGTGCCAGCTGCA
TTAATGAATCGGCCAACGCGCGGGGAGAGGCGGTTTGCGTATTGGGCGCTCTTCCGCTTCCTCGCTCACT
GACTCGCTGCGCTCGGTCGTTCGGCTGCGGCGAGCGGTATCAGCTCACTCAAAGGCGGTAATACGGTTAT
CCACAGAATCAGGGGATAACGCAGGAAAGAACATGTGAGCAAAAGGCCAGCAAAAGGCCAGGAACCGTAA
AAAGGCCGCGTTGCTGGCGTTTTTCCATAGGCTCCGCCCCCCTGACGAGCATCACAAAAATCGACGCTCA
AGTCAGAGGTGGCGAAACCCGACAGGACTATAAAGATACCAGGCGTTTCCCCCTGGAAGCTCCCTCGTGC
GCTCTCCTGTTCCGACCCTGCCGCTTACCGGATACCTGTCCGCCTTTCTCCCTTCGGGAAGCGTGGCGCT
TTCTCATAGCTCACGCTGTAGGTATCTCAGTTCGGTGTAGGTCGTTCGCTCCAAGCTGGGCTGTGTGCAC
GAACCCCCCGTTCAGCCCGACCGCTGCGCCTTATCCGGTAACTATCGTCTTGAGTCCAACCCGGTAAGAC
ACGACTTATCGCCACTGGCAGCAGCCACTGGTAACAGGATTAGCAGAGCGAGGTATGTAGGCGGTGCTAC
AGAGTTCTTGAAGTGGTGGCCTAACTACGGCTACACTAGAAGAACAGTATTTGGTATCTGCGCTCTGCTG
AAGCCAGTTACCTTCGGAAAAAGAGTTGGTAGCTCTTGATCCGGCAAACAAACCACCGCTGGTAGCGGTG
GTTTTTTTGTTTGCAAGCAGCAGATTACGCGCAGAAAAAAAGGATCTCAAGAAGATCCTTTGATCTTTTC
TACGGGGTCTGACGCTCAGTGGAACGAAAACTCACGTTAAGGGATTTTGGTCATGAGATTATCAAAAAGG
ATCTTCACCTAGATCCTTTTAAATTAAAAATGAAGTTTTAAATCAATCTAAAGTATATATGAGTAAACTT
GGTCTGACAGTTACCAATGCTTAATCAGTGAGGCACCTATCTCAGCGATCTGTCTATTTCGTTCATCCAT
AGTTGCCTGACTCCCCGTCGTGTAGATAACTACGATACGGGAGGGCTTACCATCTGGCCCCAGTGCTGCA
ATGATACCGCGAGACCCACGCTCACCGGCTCCAGATTTATCAGCAATAAACCAGCCAGCCGGAAGGGCCG
AGCGCAGAAGTGGTCCTGCAACTTTATCCGCCTCCATCCAGTCTATTAATTGTTGCCGGGAAGCTAGAGT
AAGTAGTTCGCCAGTTAATAGTTTGCGCAACGTTGTTGCCATTGCTACAGGCATCGTGGTGTCACGCTCG
TCGTTTGGTATGGCTTCATTCAGCTCCGGTTCCCAACGATCAAGGCGAGTTACATGATCCCCCATGTTGT
GCAAAAAAGCGGTTAGCTCCTTCGGTCCTCCGATCGTTGTCAGAAGTAAGTTGGCCGCAGTGTTATCACT
CATGGTTATGGCAGCACTGCATAATTCTCTTACTGTCATGCCATCCGTAAGATGCTTTTCTGTGACTGGT
GAGTACTCAACCAAGTCATTCTGAGAATAGTGTATGCGGCGACCGAGTTGCTCTTGCCCGGCGTCAATAC
GGGATAATACCGCGCCACATAGCAGAACTTTAAAAGTGCTCATCATTGGAAAACGTTCTTCGGGGCGAAA
ACTCTCAAGGATCTTACCGCTGTTGAGATCCAGTTCGATGTAACCCACTCGTGCACCCAACTGATCTTCA
GCATCTTTTACTTTCACCAGCGTTTCTGGGTGAGCAAAAACAGGAAGGCAAAATGCCGCAAAAAAGGGAA
TAAGGGCGACACGGAAATGTTGAATACTCATACTCTTCCTTTTTCAATATTATTGAAGCATTTATCAGGG
TTATTGTCTCATGAGCGGATACATATTTGAATGTATTTAGAAAAATAAACAAATAGGGGTTCCGCGCACA
TTTCCCCGAAAAGTGCCACCTGACGTCGACGGATCGGGAGATCTCCCGATCCCCTATGGTGCACTCTCAG
TACAATCTGCTCTGATGCCGCATAGTTAAGCCAGTATCTGCTCCCTGCTTGTGTGTTGGAGGTCGCTGAG
TAGTGCGCGAGCAAAATTTAAGCTACAACAAGGCAAGGCTTGACCGACAATTGCATGAAGAATCTGCTTA
GGGTTAGGCGTTTTGCGCTGCTTCGCGATGTACGGGCCAGATATACGCGTTGACATTGATTATTGACTAG
TTATTAATAGTAATCAATTACGGGGTCATTAGTTCATAGCCCATATATGGAGTTCCGCGTTACATAACTT
ACGGTAAATGGCCCGCCTGGCTGACCGCCCAACGACCCCCGCCCATTGACGTCAATAATGACGTATGTTC
CCATAGTAACGCCAATAGGGACTTTCCATTGACGTCAATGGGTGGAGTATTTACGGTAAACTGCCCACTT
GGCAGTACATCAAGTGTATCATATGCCAAGTACGCCCCCTATTGACGTCAATGACGGTAAATGGCCCGCC
TGGCATTATGCCCAGTACATGACCTTATGGGACTTTCCTACTTGGCAGTACATCTACGTATTAGTCATCG
CTATTACCATGGTGATGCGGTTTTGGCAGTACATCAATGGGCGTGGATAGCGGTTTGACTCACGGGGATT
TCCAAGTCTCCACCCCATTGACGTCAATGGGAGTTTGTTTTGGCACCAAAATCAACGGGACTTTCCAAAA
TGTCGTAACAACTCCGCCCCATTGACGCAAATGGGCGGTAGGCGTGTACGGTGGGAGGTCTATATAAGCA
GCGCGTTTTGCCTGTACTGGGTCTCTCTGGTTAGACCAGATCTGAGCCTGGGAGCTCTCTGGCTAACTAG
GGAACCCACTGCTTAAGCCTCAATAAAGCTTGCCTTGAGTGCTTCAAGTAGTGTGTGCCCGTCTGTTGTG
TGACTCTGGTAACTAGAGATCCCTCAGACCCTTTTAGTCAGTGTGGAAAATCTCTAGCAGTGGCGCCCGA
ACAGGGACTTGAAAGCGAAAGGGAAACCAGAGGAGCTCTCTCGACGCAGGACTCGGCTTGCTGAAGCGCG
CACGGCAAGAGGCGAGGGGCGGCGACTGGTGAGTACGCCAAAAATTTTGACTAGCGGAGGCTAGAAGGAG
AGAGATGGGTGCGAGAGCGTCAGTATTAAGCGGGGGAGAATTAGATCGCGATGGGAAAAAATTCGGTTAA
GGCCAGGGGGAAAGAAAAAATATAAATTAAAACATATAGTATGGGCAAGCAGGGAGCTAGAACGATTCGC
AGTTAATCCTGGCCTGTTAGAAACATCAGAAGGCTGTAGACAAATACTGGGACAGCTACAACCATCCCTT
CAGACAGGATCAGAAGAACTTAGATCATTATATAATACAGTAGCAACCCTCTATTGTGTGCATCAAAGGA
TAGAGATAAAAGACACCAAGGAAGCTTTAGACAAGATAGAGGAAGAGCAAAACAAAAGTAAGACCACCGC
ACAGCAAGCGGCCGCTGATCTTCAGACCTGGAGGAGGAGATATGAGGGACAATTGGAGAAGTGAATTATA
TAAATATAAAGTAGTAAAAATTGAACCATTAGGAGTAGCACCCACCAAGGCAAAGAGAAGAGTGGTGCAG
AGAGAAAAAAGAGCAGTGGGAATAGGAGCTTTGTTCCTTGGGTTCTTGGGAGCAGCAGGAAGCACTATGG
GCGCAGCGTCAATGACGCTGACGGTACAGGCCAGACAATTATTGTCTGGTATAGTGCAGCAGCAGAACAA
TTTGCTGAGGGCTATTGAGGCGCAACAGCATCTGTTGCAACTCACAGTCTGGGGCATCAAGCAGCTCCAG
GCAAGAATCCTGGCTGTGGAAAGATACCTAAAGGATCAACAGCTCCTGGGGATTTGGGGTTGCTCTGGAA
AACTCATTTGCACCACTGCTGTGCCTTGGAATGCTAGTTGGAGTAATAAATCTCTGGAACAGATTTGGAA
TCACACGACCTGGATGGAGTGGGACAGAGAAATTAACAATTACACAAGCTTAATACACTCCTTAATTGAA
GAATCGCAAAACCAGCAAGAAAAGAATGAACAAGAATTATTGGAATTAGATAAATGGGCAAGTTTGTGGA
ATTGGTTTAACATAACAAATTGGCTGTGGTATATAAAATTATTCATAATGATAGTAGGAGGCTTGGTAGG
TTTAAGAATAGTTTTTGCTGTACTTTCTATAGTGAATAGAGTTAGGCAGGGATATTCACCATTATCGTTT
CAGACCCACCTCCCAACCCCGAGGGGACCCGACAGGCCCGAAGGAATAGAAGAAGAAGGTGGAGAGAGAG
ACAGAGACAGATCCATTCGATTAGTGAACGGATCGGCACTGCGTGCGCCAATTCTGCAGACAAATGGCAG
TATTCATCCACAATTTTAAAAGAAAAGGGGGGATTGGGGGGTACAGTGCAGGGGAAAGAATAGTAGACAT
AATAGCAACAGACATACAAACTAAAGAATTACAAAAACAAATTACAAAAATTCAAAATTTTCGGGTTTAT
TACAGGGACAGCAGAGATCCAGTTTGGTTAATTAGCTAGCGAGGGCCTATTTCCCATGATTCCTTCATAT
TTGCATATACGATACAAGGCTGTTAGAGAGATAATTGGAATTAATTTGACTGTAAACACAAAGATATTAG
TACAAAATACGTGACGTAGAAAGTAATAATTTCTTGGGTAGTTTGCAGTTTTAAAATTATGTTTTAAAAT
GGACTATCATATGCTTACCGTAACTTGAAAGTATTTCGATTTCTTGGCTTTATATATCTTGTGGAAAGGA
CGAAACACCGGCCGTGGCCCGGCGCTCTT
Features (pLannotate 1.2.2; 38 found; start..end, strand, type, name):
     18..36      +  misc_RNA       MS2 stem loop: stem loop that binds the bacteriophage MS2 coat protein
     47..83      +  misc_RNA       gRNA scaffold (fragment): guide RNA scaffold for the Streptococcus pyogenes CRISPR/Cas9 system
     88..106     +  misc_RNA       MS2 stem loop: stem loop that binds the bacteriophage MS2 coat protein
    117..136     +  misc_RNA       gRNA scaffold (fragment): guide RNA scaffold for the Streptococcus pyogenes CRISPR/Cas9 system
    149..167     +  CDS            small t antigen (fragment): SV40 (simian virus 40) small t antigen
    193..404     +  promoter       EF-1α core promoter: core promoter for human elongation factor EF-1α
    421..468     +  CDS            nucleoplasmin NLS: bipartite nuclear localization signal from nucleoplasmin
    468..4569    +  CDS            dCas9 (fragment): catalytically dead mutant of the Cas9 endonuclease from the Streptococcus pyogenes Type II CRISPR/Cas system RNA-guided DNA-binding protein that lacks endonuclease activity due to the D10A mutation in the RuvC catalytic domain and the N863A mutation in the HNH catalytic domain
   4894..5292    +  CDS            BSD: blasticidin S deaminase; Aspergillus terreus BSD; confers resistance to blasticidin
   5293..5314    +  misc_feature   MCS (fragment): pBluescript multiple cloning site
   5317..5905    +  misc_feature   WPRE: woodchuck hepatitis virus posttranscriptional regulatory element
   5842..6423    +  CDS            nef (fragment): NEF_HV1H2 - Experimental evidence at protein level: Swiss-Prot protein existence level 1. Extracellular Nef protein targets CD4(+) T-lymphocytes for apoptosis by interacting with CXCR4 surface receptors. From Human immunodeficiency virus type 1 group M subtype B (isolate HXB2) (HIV-1).
   6430..6610    +  LTR            5' LTR (truncated): truncated 5' long terminal repeat (LTR) from HIV-1
   6642..6866    +  polyA_signal   bGH poly(A) signal: bovine growth hormone polyadenylation signal
   6870..6891    +  promoter       SV40 promoter (fragment): SV40 enhancer and early promoter
   6912..7340    +  rep_origin     f1 ori (sequence partly withheld): f1 bacteriophage origin of replication; arrow indicates direction of (+) strand synthesis
   7354..7683    +  promoter       SV40 promoter: SV40 enhancer and early promoter
   7731..7778    +  promoter       EM7 promoter: synthetic bacterial promoter&nbsp
   7797..8171    +  CDS            BleoR: antibiotic-binding protein; Sh ble from Streptoalloteichus hindustanus; confers resistance to bleomycin, phleomycin, and Zeocin™
   8181..8306    +  CDS            ble (fragment): BLE_KLEPN - Experimental evidence at protein level: Swiss-Prot protein existence level 1. Binding protein with a strong affinity to the bleomycin family of antibiotics. Binds to CL990; an antimitotic-antibiotic compound. From Klebsiella pneumoniae.
   8301..8422    +  polyA_signal   SV40 poly(A) signal: SV40 polyadenylation signal
   8493..8515    -  protein_bind   lac operator (fragment): The lac repressor binds to the lac operator to inhibit transcription in E. coli. This inhibition can be relieved by adding lactose or isopropyl-β-D-thiogalactopyranoside (IPTG). lac repressor encoded by lacI
   8519..8549    -  promoter       lac promoter: promoter for the E. coli lac operon
   8564..8585    -  protein_bind   CAP binding site: CAP binding activates transcription in the presence of cAMP. E. coli catabolite activator protein
   8598..8690    -  CDS            lacI (fragment): lac repressor; lacI; The lac repressor binds to the lac operator to inhibit transcription in E. coli. This inhibition can be relieved by adding lactose or isopropyl-β-D-thiogalactopyranoside (IPTG).
   8873..9461    -  rep_origin     ori: high-copy-number ColE1/pMB1/pBR322/pUC origin of replication
   9632..10492   -  CDS            AmpR: β-lactamase; bla; confers resistance to ampicillin, carbenicillin, and related antibiotics
  10493..10597   -  promoter       AmpR promoter: bla
  10656..10708   -  misc_feature   bom (fragment): basis of mobility region from pBR322
  10863..11242   +  enhancer       CMV enhancer: human cytomegalovirus immediate early enhancer
  11243..11442   +  promoter       CMV promoter: human cytomegalovirus (CMV) immediate early promoter
  11460..11640   +  LTR            5' LTR (truncated): truncated 5' long terminal repeat (LTR) from HIV-1
  11687..11812   +  misc_feature   HIV-1 Ψ: packaging signal of human immunodeficiency virus type 1
  11796..12159   +  CDS            HIV-1 gag (fragment): gag protein from human immunodeficiency virus 1; gag
  12305..12538   +  misc_feature   RRE: The Rev response element (RRE) of HIV-1 allows for Rev-dependent mRNA export from the nucleus to the cytoplasm.
  12915..13015   +  CDS            Rev (fragment): human immunodeficiency virus 1 (HIV-1) Rev protein; rev; enhances nuclear export of unspliced and incompletely spliced viral mRNAs
  13065..13182   +  misc_feature   cPPT/CTS: central polypurine tract and central termination sequence of HIV-1
  13232..13472   +  promoter       U6 promoter: RNA polymerase III promoter for human U6 snRNA
