[The description below was written by a language model from this plasmid's Addgene catalogue record and pLannotate feature annotations shown in this document.]
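Description:
lentiSAMv2 CAMK1D TSS-guide1 is a 13.5 kb lentiviral CRISPR-activation plasmid built on the lentiSAMv2 backbone, carrying a single guide RNA directed at the transcription start site region of human CAMK1D. It is propagated in E. coli through a high-copy ColE1/pUC-type origin with ampicillin selection (AmpR), and an f1 origin is also present. The backbone additionally contains an SV40/EM7-driven BleoR cassette lying outside the viral transfer region. The lentiviral elements follow a third-generation layout: a CMV enhancer/promoter fused to a truncated HIV-1 5' LTR drives the genomic RNA, followed by the Ψ packaging signal, a gag fragment, the RRE for Rev-dependent export, and the cPPT/CTS. A WPRE and a second truncated LTR close the cassette, with a bGH polyadenylation signal downstream.

Two expression units sit between the LTRs. A human U6 Pol III promoter transcribes the guide, whose S. pyogenes scaffold is interrupted by two MS2 stem loops. In the SAM system, these loops recruit MS2 coat protein fused to additional activator domains, which must be supplied from a separate construct. An EF-1α core promoter then drives an NLS-tagged, catalytically dead Cas9 (D10A/N863A). According to the catalogue entry this is fused to the VP64 activator and linked through a 2A peptide to blasticidin S deaminase. The VP64 and 2A segments are not individually annotated in the feature table but would fall in the unannotated gap between dCas9 and BSD. The single transcript therefore couples dCas9-VP64 expression to blasticidin selection in transduced mammalian cells. The stated purpose is CRISPR-mediated transcriptional activation of CAMK1D, and the associated work concerns human pancreatic islet chromatin architecture and type 2 diabetes genetics.
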