Addgene plasmid #118192: lentiSAMv2 CAMK1D TSS-guide1
Purpose: CRISPR-mediated activation of CAMK1D. Catalytically inactive Cas9 from S. pyogenes and VP64 with 2A-BlastR.
Depositing lab: Jorge Ferrer. Depositing organization: Imperial College London. Publication: Human pancreatic islet three-dimensional chromatin architecture provides insights into the genetics of type 2 diabetes. Miguel-Escalada I, Bonas-Guarch S, Cebola I, Ponsa-Cobas J, Mendieta-Esteban J, Atla G, Javierre BM, Rolando DMY, Farabella I, Morgan CC, Garcia-Hurtado J, Beucher A, Moran I, Pasquali L, Ramos-Rodriguez M, Appel EVR, Linneberg A, Gjesing AP, Witte DR, Pedersen O, Grarup N, Ravassard P, Torrents D, Mercader JM, Piemonti L, Berney T, de Koning EJP, Kerr-Conte J, Pattou F, Fedko IO, Groop L, Prokopenko I, Hansen T, Marti-Renom MA, Fraser P, Ferrer J. Nat Genet. 2019 Jun 28. pii: 10.1038/s41588-019-0457-0. doi: 10.1038/s41588-019-0457-0. PubMed 31253982.
Backbone
  Vector backbone: lentiSAMv2
  Backbone manufacturer: Feng Zhang (Addgene #75112)
  Vector type: Mammalian Expression, Lentiviral, CRISPR
  Selectable markers: Blasticidin
Growth in bacteria
  Bacterial resistance: Ampicillin, 100 μg/mL
  Growth temperature: 37°C
  Growth strain: Stbl3
  Copy number: High Copy
Gene/Insert
  Gene/Insert name: dCas9-VP64-2A-BlastR
  gRNA/shRNA sequence: GCCGTGGCCCGGCGCTCTT
  Species: H. sapiens (human)
  Promoter: EF1a core and U6
  Cloning method: Restriction Enzyme; 5′ cloning site Unknown (destroyed during cloning); 3′ cloning site Unknown (destroyed during cloning)
  Sequencing primers: 5′ GATCCGCCACCATGGATGC
Terms and licenses: Academic/Nonprofit Terms; Industry Terms: Not Available to Industry
Depositor comments: Please visit https://www.biorxiv.org/content/early/2018/08/27/400291 for bioRxiv preprint.
How to cite: lentiSAMv2 CAMK1D TSS-guide1 was a gift from Jorge Ferrer (Addgene plasmid # 118192 ; http://n2t.net/addgene:118192 ; RRID:Addgene_118192)
