>Addgene plasmid #118192 | lentiSAMv2 CAMK1D TSS-guide1 | depositor partial sequence | sequence record 223287 | Guide RNA, MS2 stem loops, EF1a core promoter, NLS
NNNNNNNNNNNNTNNAGTTTTAAATTATGTTTTAAATGGACTATCATATGCTTACCGTAACTTGAAAGTA
TTTCGATTTCTTGGCTTTATATATCTTGTGGAAAGGACGAAACACCGGCCGTGGCCCGGCGCTCTTGTTT
TAGAGCTAGGCCAACATGAGGATCACCCATGTCTGCAGGGCCTAGCAAGTTAAAATAAGGCTAGTCCGTT
ATCAACTTGGCCAACATGAGGATCACCCATGTCTGCAGGGCCAAGTGGCACCGAGTCGGTGCTTTTTTTG
GATCCTAGGTCTTGAAAGGAGTGGGAATTGGCTCCGGTGCCCGTCAGTGGGCAGAGCGCACATCGCCCAC
AGTCCCCGAGAAGTTGGGGGGAGGGGTCGGCAATTGATCCGGTGCCTAGAGAAGGTGGCGCGGGGTAAAC
TGGGAAAGTGATGTCGTGTACTGGCTCCGCCTTTTTCCCGAGGGTGGGGGAGAACCGTATATAAGTGCAG
TAGTCGCCGTGAACGTTCTTTTTCGCAACGGGTTTGCCGCCAGAACACAGGCGTACGGCCACCATGAAAA
GGCCGGCGGCCACGAAAAAGGCCGGCCAGGCAAAAAAGAAAAAGGACAAGAAGTACAGCATCGGCCTGGC
CATCGGCACCAACTCTGTGGGCTGGGCCGTGATCACCGACGAGTACAAGGTGCCCAGCAAGAAATTCAAG
GTGCTGGGCAACACCGACCGGCACAGCATCAAGAAGAACCTGATCGGAGCCCTGCTGTTCGACAGCGGCG
AAACAGCCGAGGCCACCCGGCTGAAGAGAACCGCCAGAAGAAGATACACCAGACGGAAGAACCGGATCTG
CTATCTGCAAGAGATCTTCAGCAACGAGATGGCCAAGGTGGACGACAGCTTCTTCCACAGACTGGAAAGA
GTCCTTCCTGGTGGAAGAAGGATAAGAAGCACCGAGCGGCACCCCATCTTCGGCAACATCGTGGGACGAG
GTGGGCCTACCACGAGAAAGTACCCCCACCATCTAACCACCTGGAGAAAGGAAACTTGGTGGGACAGCAC
CGAACAATGGCCGAACCTGCCGGCTGAATCTATCTGGGCCCTGGCCCCACATGAATCAAGTTCCCGGAGG
CCACTTCCTGGATCGAAGGGCAAACTTGAACCCCTGACAATCATCCAACTTGGAACAAGCTTGTTCAATC
CAGCTGGTGTCGGAACTTACCAACCAGCTGGTTCCAAGGAAAAACCCCTTTCAAAGCCCTACCGGGATTG
AAACTCCAAGGGCCAAATCACTTCTTCGCAACATTGAAAC
